>Addgene plasmid #186014 | pET14b His Rab8a Q67L | addgene full sequence | sequence record 366225 | Addgene NGS Result
TTCTTGAAGACGAAAGGGCCTCGTGATACGCCTATTTTTATAGGTTAATGTCATGATAATAATGGTTTCT
TAGACGTCAGGTGGCACTTTTCGGGGAAATGTGCGCGGAACCCCTATTTGTTTATTTTTCTAAATACATT
CAAATATGTATCCGCTCATGAGACAATAACCCTGATAAATGCTTCAATAATATTGAAAAAGGAAGAGTAT
GAGTATTCAACATTTCCGTGTCGCCCTTATTCCCTTTTTTGCGGCATTTTGCCTTCCTGTTTTTGCTCAC
CCAGAAACGCTGGTGAAAGTAAAAGATGCTGAAGATCAGTTGGGTGCACGAGTGGGTTACATCGAACTGG
ATCTCAACAGCGGTAAGATCCTTGAGAGTTTTCGCCCCGAAGAACGTTTTCCAATGATGAGCACTTTTAA
AGTTCTGCTATGTGGCGCGGTATTATCCCGTGTTGACGCCGGGCAAGAGCAACTCGGTCGCCGCATACAC
TATTCTCAGAATGACTTGGTTGAGTACTCACCAGTCACAGAAAAGCATCTTACGGATGGCATGACAGTAA
GAGAATTATGCAGTGCTGCCATAACCATGAGTGATAACACTGCGGCCAACTTACTTCTGACAACGATCGG
AGGACCGAAGGAGCTAACCGCTTTTTTGCACAACATGGGGGATCATGTAACTCGCCTTGATCGTTGGGAA
CCGGAGCTGAATGAAGCCATACCAAACGACGAGCGTGACACCACGATGCCTGCAGCAATGGCAACAACGT
TGCGCAAACTATTAACTGGCGAACTACTTACTCTAGCTTCCCGGCAACAATTAATAGACTGGATGGAGGC
GGATAAAGTTGCAGGACCACTTCTGCGCTCGGCCCTTCCGGCTGGCTGGTTTATTGCTGATAAATCTGGA
GCCGGTGAGCGTGGGTCTCGCGGTATCATTGCAGCACTGGGGCCAGATGGTAAGCCCTCCCGTATCGTAG
TTATCTACACGACGGGGAGTCAGGCAACTATGGATGAACGAAATAGACAGATCGCTGAGATAGGTGCCTC
ACTGATTAAGCATTGGTAACTGTCAGACCAAGTTTACTCATATATACTTTAGATTGATTTAAAACTTCAT
TTTTAATTTAAAAGGATCTAGGTGAAGATCCTTTTTGATAATCTCATGACCAAAATCCCTTAACGTGAGT
TTTCGTTCCACTGAGCGTCAGACCCCGTAGAAAAGATCAAAGGATCTTCTTGAGATCCTTTTTTTCTGCG
CGTAATCTGCTGCTTGCAAACAAAAAAACCACCGCTACCAGCGGTGGTTTGTTTGCCGGATCAAGAGCTA
CCAACTCTTTTTCCGAAGGTAACTGGCTTCAGCAGAGCGCAGATACCAAATACTGTCCTTCTAGTGTAGC
CGTAGTTAGGCCACCACTTCAAGAACTCTGTAGCACCGCCTACATACCTCGCTCTGCTAATCCTGTTACC
AGTGGCTGCTGCCAGTGGCGATAAGTCGTGTCTTACCGGGTTGGACTCAAGACGATAGTTACCGGATAAG
GCGCAGCGGTCGGGCTGAACGGGGGGTTCGTGCACACAGCCCAGCTTGGAGCGAACGACCTACACCGAAC
TGAGATACCTACAGCGTGAGCTATGAGAAAGCGCCACGCTTCCCGAAGGGAGAAAGGCGGACAGGTATCC
GGTAAGCGGCAGGGTCGGAACAGGAGAGCGCACGAGGGAGCTTCCAGGGGGAAACGCCTGGTATCTTTAT
AGTCCTGTCGGGTTTCGCCACCTCTGACTTGAGCGTCGATTTTTGTGATGCTCGTCAGGGGGGCGGAGCC
TATGGAAAAACGCCAGCAACGCGGCCTTTTTACGGTTCCTGGCCTTTTGCTGGCCTTTTGCTCACATGTT
CTTTCCTGCGTTATCCCCTGATTCTGTGGATAACCGTATTACCGCCTTTGAGTGAGCTGATACCGCTCGC
CGCAGCCGAACGACCGAGCGCAGCGAGTCAGTGAGCGAGGAAGCGGAAGAGCGCCTGATGCGGTATTTTC
TCCTTACGCATCTGTGCGGTATTTCACACCGCAATGGTGCACTCTCAGTACAATCTGCTCTGATGCCGCA
TAGTTAAGCCAGTATACACTCCGCTATCGCTACGTGACTGGGTCATGGCTGCGCCCCGACACCCGCCAAC
ACCCGCTGACGCGCCCTGACGGGCTTGTCTGCTCCCGGCATCCGCTTACAGACAAGCTGTGACCGTCTCC
GGGAGCTGCATGTGTCAGAGGTTTTCACCGTCATCACCGAAACGCGCGAGGCAGCTGCGGTAAAGCTCAT
CAGCGTGGTCGTGAAGCGATTCACAGATGTCTGCCTGTTCATCCGCGTCCAGCTCGTTGAGTTTCTCCAG
AAGCGTTAATGTCTGGCTTCTGATAAAGCGGGCCATGTTAAGGGCGGTTTTTTCCTGTTTGGTCACTGAT
GCCTCCGTGTAAGGGGGATTTCTGTTCATGGGGGTAATGATACCGATGAAACGAGAGAGGATGCTCACGA
TACGGGTTACTGATGATGAACATGCCCGGTTACTGGAACGTTGTGAGGGTAAACAACTGGCGGTATGGAT
GCGGCGGGACCAGAGAAAAATCACTCAGGGTCAATGCCAGCGCTTCGTTAATACAGATGTAGGTGTTCCA
CAGGGTAGCCAGCAGCATCCTGCGATGCAGATCCGGAACATAATGGTGCAGGGCGCTGACTTCCGCGTTT
CCAGACTTTACGAAACACGGAAACCGAAGACCATTCATGTTGTTGCTCAGGTCGCAGACGTTTTGCAGCA
GCAGTCGCTTCACGTTCGCTCGCGTATCGGTGATTCATTCTGCTAACCAGTAAGGCAACCCCGCCAGCCT
AGCCGGGTCCTCAACGACAGGAGCACGATCATGCGCACCCGTGGCCAGGACCCAACGCTGCCCGAGATGC
GCCGCGTGCGGCTGCTGGAGATGGCGGACGCGATGGATATGTTCTGCCAAGGGTTGGTTTGCGCATTCAC
AGTTCTCCGCAAGAATTGATTGGCTCCAATTCTTGGAGTGGTGAATCCGTTAGCGAGGTGCCGCCGGCTT
CCATTCAGGTCGAGGTGGCCCGGCTCCATGCACCGCGACGCAACGCGGGGAGGCAGACAAGGTATAGGGC
GGCGCCTACAATCCATGCCAACCCGTTCCATGTGCTCGCCGAGGCGGCATAAATCGCCGTGACGATCAGC
GGTCCAATGATCGAAGTTAGGCTGGTAAGAGCCGCGAGCGATCCTTGAAGCTGTCCCTGATGGTCGTCAT
CTACCTGCCTGGACAGCATGGCCTGCAACGCGGGCATCCCGATGCCGCCGGAAGCGAGAAGAATCATAAT
GGGGAAGGCCATCCAGCCTCGCGTCGCGAACGCCAGCAAGACGTAGCCCAGCGCGTCGGCCGCCATGCCG
GCGATAATGGCCTGCTTCTCGCCGAAACGTTTGGTGGCGGGACCAGTGACGAAGGCTTGAGCGAGGGCGT
GCAAGATTCCGAATACCGCAAGCGACAGGCCGATCATCGTCGCGCTCCAGCGAAAGCGGTCCTCGCCGAA
AATGACCCAGAGCGCTGCCGGCACCTGTCCTACGAGTTGCATGATAAAGAAGACAGTCATAAGTGCGGCG
ACGATAGTCATGCCCCGCGCCCACCGGAAGGAGCTGACTGGGTTGAAGGCTCTCAAGGGCATCGGTCGAC
GCTCTCCCTTATGCGACTCCTGCATTAGGAAGCAGCCCAGTAGTAGGTTGAGGCCGTTGAGCACCGCCGC
CGCAAGGAATGGTGCATGCAAGGAGATGGCGCCCAACAGTCCCCCGGCCACGGGGCCTGCCACCATACCC
ACGCCGAAACAAGCGCTCATGAGCCCGAAGTGGCGAGCCCGATCTTCCCCATCGGTGATGTCGGCGATAT
AGGCGCCAGCAACCGCACCTGTGGCGCCGGTGATGCCGGCCACGATGCGTCCGGCGTAGAGGATCGAGAT
CTCGATCCCGCGAAATTAATACGACTCACTATAGGGAGACCACAACGGTTTCCCTCTAGAAATAATTTTG
TTTAACTTTAAGAAGGAGATATACCATGGGCAGCAGCCATCATCATCATCATCACAGCAGCGGCCTGGTG
CCGCGCGGCAGCCATATGCTCGAGGATCGGCGCGCCATGGCGAAGACCTACGATTACCTGTTCAAGCTGC
TGCTGATCGGGGACTCGGGGGTGGGGAAGACCTGTGTCCTGTTCCGCTTCTCCGAGGACGCCTTCAACTC
AACTTTCATCTCCACCATAGGAATTGACTTTAAAATTAGGACCATAGAGCTCGATGGCAAGAGAATTAAG
CTACAGATATGGGACACAGCCGGTCTGGAACGGTTTCGGACGATCACAACAGCCTATTACAGGGGCGCAA
TGGGCATCATGCTGGTCTATGACATCACCAACGAGAAATCCTTTGACAATATCCGGAACTGGATTCGGAA
CATTGAGGAGCATGCTTCTGCAGATGTCGAAAAGATGATACTCGGAAACAAGTGTGATGTGAACGACAAA
AGACAAGTTTCCAAGGAACGGGGAGAAAAGCTGGCCCTGGACTATGGAATCAAGTTCATGGAGACCAGTG
CGAAGGCCAACATCAATGTGGAGAACGCATTTTTCACTCTCGCCAGAGACATCAAAGCAAAGATGGACAA
AAAATTGGAAGGCAACAGTCCCCAAGGGAGCAACCAGGGAGTCAAAATCACACCAGACCAGCAGAAGAGG
AGCAGCTTTTTCCGATGTGTTCTTCTGTGATTAATTAAGATCCGGCTGCTAACAAAGCCCGAAAGGAAGC
TGAGTTGGCTGCTGCCACCGCTGAGCAATAACTAGCATAACCCCTTGGGGCCTCTAAACGGGTCTTGAGG
GGTTTTTTGCTGAAAGGAGGAACTATATCCGGATATCCACAGGACGGGTGTGGTCGCCATGATCGCGTAG
TCGATAGTGGCTCCAAGTAGCGAAGCGAGCAGGACTGGGCGGCGGCCAAAGCGGTCGGACAGTGCTCCGA
GAACGGGTGCGCATAGAAATTGCATCAACGCATATAGCGCTAGCAGCACGCCATAGTGACTGGCGATGCT
GTCGGAATGGACGATATCCCGCAAGAGGCCCGGCAGTACCGGCATAACCAAGCCTATGCCTACAGCATCC
AGGGTGACGGTGCCGAGGATGACGATGAGCGCATTGTTAGATTTCATACACGGTGCCTGACTGCGTTAGC
AATTTAACTGTGATAAACTACCGCATTAAAGCTTATCGATGATAAGCTGTCAAACATGAGAA
Features (pLannotate 1.2.2; 16 found; start..end, strand, type, name):
    104..208     +  promoter       AmpR promoter: bla
    209..1069    +  CDS            AmpR: β-lactamase; bla; confers resistance to ampicillin, carbenicillin, and related antibiotics
   1240..1828    +  rep_origin     ori: high-copy-number ColE1/pMB1/pBR322/pUC origin of replication
   2014..2153    -  misc_feature   bom: basis of mobility region from pBR322
   2255..2446    -  CDS            rop: Rop protein, which maintains plasmids at low copy number; rop
   2463..2843    +  CDS            YPB1_ECOLX: Protein predicted: Swiss-Prot protein existence level 4. From Escherichia coli.
   3085..3985    -  CDS            TcR (fragment): tetracycline efflux protein; tet; confers resistance to tetracycline
   4007..4025    +  promoter       T7 promoter: promoter for bacteriophage T7 RNA polymerase
   4057..4079    +  RBS            RBS: efficient ribosome binding site from bacteriophage T7 gene 10 (Olins and Rangwala, 1989)
   4098..4114    +  CDS            capTEV™ (fragment): composite tag for in vivo biotinylation, TEV protease cleavage, and 6xHis tagging
   4125..4142    +  CDS            thrombin site: thrombin recognition and cleavage site
   4167..4787    +  CDS            RAB8A: RAB8A_CANLF - Also known as MEL, RAB8. Experimental evidence at protein level: Swiss-Prot protein existence level 1. The small GTPases Rab are key regulators of intracellular membrane trafficking, from the formation of transport vesicles to their fusion with membranes. Rabs cycle between an inactive GDP-bound form and an active GTP-bound form that is able to recruit to membranes different sets of downstream effectors directly responsible for vesicle formation, movement, tethering and fusion. That Rab is involved in polarized vesicular trafficking and neurotransmitter release. Together with RAB
   4805..4854    +  CDS            SET1 (fragment): solubility-enhancement tag derived from T7 phage gene 10B
   4862..4909    +  terminator     T7 terminator: transcription terminator for bacteriophage T7 RNA polymerase
   4935..5227    -  CDS            TcR (fragment): tetracycline efflux protein; tet; confers resistance to tetracycline
   5275..5303    -  promoter       tet promoter: E. coli promoter for tetracycline efflux protein gene
