[The description below was written by a language model from this plasmid's Addgene catalogue record and pLannotate feature annotations shown in this document.]
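Description:
pET14b His Rab8a Q67L is a bacterial expression plasmid of 5,312 nt built on the pET14b backbone, carrying human RAB8A with a Q67L substitution fused to an N-terminal His tag. It replicates in E. coli from a pBR322-type ColE1/pMB1 origin; the annotated bom and rop elements are typical of the pBR322 lineage, with Rop acting to restrain copy number (the catalogue lists copy number as unknown). Selection is by ampicillin through the bla β-lactamase gene and its own promoter. The two tetracycline-resistance fragments and the tet promoter flanking the expression cassette are remnants of the pBR322 tet gene, which the cassette interrupts, so they should not confer resistance.

The expression cassette consists of a T7 promoter and the T7 gene 10 ribosome binding site, followed by a short tag region. The annotation tool labels this region as a fragment of a composite tag, but it most plausibly corresponds to the 6xHis stretch. A thrombin cleavage site comes next, allowing removal of the tag after purification, then the RAB8A coding sequence and the T7 terminator. The automatic annotation matched the insert to the canine Rab8a entry, whereas the catalogue states the species as human, which probably reflects high sequence conservation. The small "SET1" fragment after the gene is probably vector-derived T7 gene 10 sequence rather than a deliberate fusion. Transcription requires a host that supplies T7 RNA polymerase.

Mutations of this catalytic glutamine in Rab GTPases generally impair GTP hydrolysis, favouring the active GTP-bound state. The record gives no purpose beyond the insert name. The design suits production and affinity purification of recombinant Rab8a, and the associated publication concerns LRRK2 kinase membrane recruitment and activation.
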