Addgene plasmid #186014: pET14b His Rab8a Q67L
Purpose: His Rab8a Q67L
Depositing lab: Suzanne Pfeffer. Depositing organization: Stanford University. Publication: A feed-forward pathway drives LRRK2 kinase membrane recruitment and activation. Vides EG, Adhikari A, Chiang CY, Lis P, Purlyte E, Limouse C, Shumate JL, Spinola-Lasso E, Dhekne HS, Alessi DR, Pfeffer SR. Elife. 2022 Sep 23;11:e79771. doi: 10.7554/eLife.79771. PubMed 36149401.
Backbone
  Vector backbone: pET14b
  Vector type: Bacterial Expression
Growth in bacteria
  Bacterial resistance: Ampicillin, 100 μg/mL
  Growth temperature: 37°C
  Growth strain: DH5alpha
  Copy number: Unknown
Gene/Insert
  Gene/Insert name: His Rab8a Q67L
  Species: H. sapiens (human)
  Entrez Gene: RAB8A (a.k.a. MEL, RAB8)
  Cloning method: Gibson Cloning
  Sequencing primers: 5′ TAATACGACTCACTATAGG
Terms and licenses: Academic/Nonprofit Terms; Industry Terms: Not Available to Industry
How to cite: pET14b His Rab8a Q67L was a gift from Suzanne Pfeffer (Addgene plasmid # 186014 ; http://n2t.net/addgene:186014 ; RRID:Addgene_186014)
